Addgene plasmid #183800: pAAV-CMV-eBFP2-NLS-pA
Purpose: AAV vector to express nuclear localized eBFP2 from CMV promoter
Depositing lab: Jonathan Ploski. Depositing organization: University of Texas at Dallas. Publication: Adeno-associated viral serotypes differentially transduce inhibitory neurons within the rat amygdala. de Solis CA, Hosek MP, Holehonnur R, Ho A, Banerjee A, Luong JA, Jones LE, Chaturvedi D, Ploski JE. Brain Res. 2017 Oct 1;1672:148-162. doi: 10.1016/j.brainres.2017.07.023. Epub 2017 Jul 29. PubMed 28764932.
Backbone
  Vector backbone: pAAV
  Vector type: AAV
Growth in bacteria
  Bacterial resistance: Ampicillin, 100 μg/mL
  Growth temperature: 37°C
  Growth strain: NEB Stable
  Copy number: High Copy
Gene/Insert
  Gene/Insert name: eBFP2-NLS
  Species: Other
  Tag / fusion protein: NLS (C terminal on insert)
  Cloning method: Restriction Enzyme; 5′ cloning site Unknown (unknown if destroyed)
Terms and licenses: Academic/Nonprofit Terms; Industry Terms: Not Available to Industry
How to cite: pAAV-CMV-eBFP2-NLS-pA was a gift from Jonathan Ploski (Addgene plasmid # 183800 ; http://n2t.net/addgene:183800 ; RRID:Addgene_183800)
