[The description below was written by a language model from this plasmid's Addgene catalogue record and pLannotate feature annotations shown in this document.]
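Description:
pAAV-CMV-eBFP2-NLS-pA is an adeno-associated virus transfer plasmid (4,763 nt in the sequenced record) built on a pAAV backbone and designed to express a nuclear-localized blue fluorescent protein in transduced mammalian cells. In bacteria it replicates from a high-copy ColE1/pUC-type origin and is selected with ampicillin through the bla (AmpR) gene and its native promoter. An f1 phage origin is also present. The record lists a recombination-deficient type of host strain, which is a common choice for keeping the repeat-rich AAV ITRs intact. The automated annotation detects the AAV2 ITRs only as fragments on either side of the expression cassette, which may reflect the difficulty of sequencing and matching these hairpin-forming repeats rather than true truncation. The short hits labelled RSF ori, bom, rop and MCS are small partial matches in backbone or linker sequence and are probably not functional elements.

Between the ITRs, the human cytomegalovirus immediate-early enhancer and promoter drive EBFP2, a rapidly maturing monomeric blue fluorescent protein derived from Aequorea victoria GFP. EBFP2 is followed by a short linker and three tandem copies of the SV40 large T antigen nuclear localization signal at its C terminus, which concentrate the fluorescence in the nucleus. Transcripts are terminated by the SV40 polyadenylation signal, and the adjacent large T antigen fragment is most likely part of that SV40-derived region. When supplied with rep/cap and helper functions, the ITR-flanked cassette can be packaged into recombinant AAV. The resulting virus provides a strong constitutive nuclear blue marker that makes transduced cells easy to identify and count. The associated work compared how different AAV serotypes transduce neurons in the rat amygdala.
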