Features (pLannotate 1.2.2; 20 found; start..end, strand, type, name):
      8..596     +  rep_origin     ori: high-copy-number ColE1/pMB1/pBR322/pUC origin of replication
    669..696     +  repeat_region  AAV2 ITR (fragment): inverted terminal repeat of adeno-associated virus serotype 2 inverted
    725..752     +  repeat_region  AAV2 ITR (fragment): inverted terminal repeat of adeno-associated virus serotype 2 inverted
    891..919     +  rep_origin     RSF ori (fragment): Plasmids containing the RSF 1030 origin of replication can be propagated in E. coli cells that contain additional plasmids with compatible origins.
    987..1290    +  enhancer       CMV enhancer: human cytomegalovirus immediate early enhancer
   1291..1494    +  promoter       CMV promoter: human cytomegalovirus (CMV) immediate early promoter
   1539..2255    +  CDS            EBFP2: EBFP2 is a basic (constitutively fluorescent) blue fluorescent protein published in 2007, derived from Aequorea victoria. It is reported to be a rapidly-maturing monomer with moderate acid sensitivity.
   2256..2276    +  misc_feature   MCS (fragment): multiple cloning site
   2280..2300    +  CDS            SV40 NLS: nuclear localization signal of SV40 (simian virus 40) large T antigen
   2304..2324    +  CDS            SV40 NLS: nuclear localization signal of SV40 (simian virus 40) large T antigen
   2328..2348    +  CDS            SV40 NLS: nuclear localization signal of SV40 (simian virus 40) large T antigen
   2371..2455    +  CDS            large T antigen (fragment): large T antigen from SV40 (simian virus 40)
   2478..2599    +  polyA_signal   SV40 poly(A) signal: SV40 polyadenylation signal
   2705..2786    +  repeat_region  AAV2 ITR (fragment): inverted terminal repeat of adeno-associated virus serotype 2 inverted
   2828..2879    -  misc_feature   bom (fragment): basis of mobility region from pBR322
   2898..3353    +  rep_origin     f1 ori (sequence partly withheld): f1 bacteriophage origin of replication; arrow indicates direction of (+) strand synthesis
   3354..3403    -  misc_feature   bom (fragment): basis of mobility region from pBR322
   3505..3540    -  CDS            rop (fragment): Rop protein, which maintains plasmids at low copy number; rop
   3635..3739    +  promoter       AmpR promoter: bla
   3740..4600    +  CDS            AmpR: β-lactamase; bla; confers resistance to ampicillin, carbenicillin, and related antibiotics
>Addgene plasmid #183800 | pAAV-CMV-eBFP2-NLS-pA | addgene full sequence | sequence record 383221 | Addgene NGS Result
GATCTTCTTGAGATCCTTTTTTTCTGCGCGTAATCTGCTGCTTGCAAACAAAAAAACCACCGCTACCAGC
GGTGGTTTGTTTGCCGGATCAAGAGCTACCAACTCTTTTTCCGAAGGTAACTGGCTTCAGCAGAGCGCAG
ATACCAAATACTGTTCTTCTAGTGTAGCCGTAGTTAGGCCACCACTTCAAGAACTCTGTAGCACCGCCTA
CATACCTCGCTCTGCTAATCCTGTTACCAGTGGCTGCTGCCAGTGGCGATAAGTCGTGTCTTACCGGGTT
GGACTCAAGACGATAGTTACCGGATAAGGCGCAGCGGTCGGGCTGAACGGGGGGTTCGTGCACACAGCCC
AGCTTGGAGCGAACGACCTACACCGAACTGAGATACCTACAGCGTGAGCTATGAGAAAGCGCCACGCTTC
CCGAAGGGAGAAAGGCGGACAGGTATCCGGTAAGCGGCAGGGTCGGAACAGGAGAGCGCACGAGGGAGCT
TCCAGGGGGAAACGCCTGGTATCTTTATAGTCCTGTCGGGTTTCGCCACCTCTGACTTGAGCGTCGATTT
TTGTGATGCTCGTCAGGGGGGCGGAGCCTATGGAAAAACGCCAGCAACGCGGCCTTTTTACGGTTCCTGG
CCTTTTGCTGGCCTTTTGCTCACATGTCCTGCAGGCAGCTGCGCGCTCGCTCGCTCACTGAGGCCGCCCG
GGCGTCGGGCGACCTTTGGTCGCCCGGCCTCAGTGAGCGAGCGAGCGCGCAGAGAGGGAGTGGCCAACTC
CATCACTAGGGGTTCCTGCGGCAATTCAGTCGATAACTATAACGGTCCTAAGGTAGCGATTTAAATACGC
GCTCTCTTAAGGTAGCCCCGGGACGCGTCAATTGAGATCTGGATCCGGTACCTGATTCTGTGGATAACCG
TATTACCGCCATGCATTAGTTATTAATAGTAATCAATTACGGGGTCATTAGTTCATAGCCCATATATGGA
GTTCCGCGTTACATAACTTACGGTAAATGGCCCGCCTGGCTGACCGCCCAACGACCCCCGCCCATTGACG
TCAATAATGACGTATGTTCCCATAGTAACGCCAATAGGGACTTTCCATTGACGTCAATGGGTGGAGTATT
TACGGTAAACTGCCCACTTGGCAGTACATCAAGTGTATCATATGCCAAGTACGCCCCCTATTGACGTCAA
TGACGGTAAATGGCCCGCCTGGCATTATGCCCAGTACATGACCTTATGGGACTTTCCTACTTGGCAGTAC
ATCTACGTATTAGTCATCGCTATTACCATGGTGATGCGGTTTTGGCAGTACATCAATGGGCGTGGATAGC
GGTTTGACTCACGGGGATTTCCAAGTCTCCACCCCATTGACGTCAATGGGAGTTTGTTTTGGCACCAAAA
TCAACGGGACTTTCCAAAATGTCGTAACAACTCCGCCCCATTGACGCAAATGGGCGGTAGGCGTGTACGG
TGGGAGGTCTATATAAGCAGAGCTGGTTTAGTGAACCGTCAGATCCGCTAGCGCTACCGGTCGCCACCAT
GGTGAGCAAGGGCGAGGAGCTGTTCACCGGGGTGGTGCCCATCCTGGTCGAGCTGGACGGCGACGTAAAC
GGCCACAAGTTCAGCGTGAGGGGCGAGGGCGAGGGCGATGCCACCAACGGCAAGCTGACCCTGAAGTTCA
TCTGCACCACCGGCAAGCTGCCCGTGCCCTGGCCCACCCTCGTGACCACCCTGAGCCACGGCGTGCAGTG
CTTCGCCCGCTACCCCGACCACATGAAGCAGCACGACTTCTTCAAGTCCGCCATGCCCGAAGGCTACGTC
CAGGAGCGCACCATCTTCTTCAAGGACGACGGCACCTACAAGACCCGCGCCGAGGTGAAGTTCGAGGGCG
ACACCCTAGTGAACCGCATCGAGCTGAAGGGCGTCGACTTCAAGGAGGACGGCAACATCCTGGGGCACAA
GCTGGAGTACAACTTCAACAGCCACAACATCTATATCATGGCCGTCAAGCAGAAGAACGGCATCAAGGTG
AACTTCAAGATCCGCCACAACGTGGAGGACGGCAGCGTGCAGCTCGCCGACCACTACCAGCAGAACACCC
CCATCGGCGACGGCCCCGTGCTGCTGCCCGACAGCCACTACCTGAGCACCCAGTCCGTGCTGAGCAAAGA
CCCCAACGAGAAGCGCGATCACATGGTCCTGCTGGAGTTCCGCACCGCCGCCGGGATCACTCTCGGCATG
GACGAGCTGTACAAGTCCGGACTCAGATCTCGAGCTGATCCAAAAAAGAAGAGAAAGGTAGATCCAAAAA
AGAAGAGAAAGGTAGATCCAAAAAAGAAGAGAAAGGTAGGATCCACCGGATCTAGATAACTGATCATAAT
CAGCCATACCACATTTGTAGAGGTTTTACTTGCTTTAAAAAACCTCCCACACCTCCCCCTGAACCTGAAA
CATAAAATGAATGCAATTGTTGTTGTTAACTTGTTTATTGCAGCTTATAATGGTTACAAATAAAGCAATA
GCATCACAAATTTCACAAATAAAGCATTTTTTTCACTGCATTCTAGTTGTGGTTTGTCCAAACTCATCAA
TGTATCTTAAGGCGTAAATTGTAAGCGCGGCCGCCTCGAGAAGCTTCTAGATATCCTCTCTTAAGGTAGC
ATCGAGATTTAAATTAGGGATAACAGGGTAATGGCGCGGGCCGCAGGAACCCCTAGTGATGGAGTTGGCC
ACTCCCTCTCTGCGCGCTCGCTCGCTCACTGAGGCCGGGCGACCAAAGGTCGCCCGGCCTCAGTGAGCGA
GCGAGCGCGCAGCTGCCTGCAGGGGCGCCTGATGCGGTATTTTCTCCTTACGCATCTGTGCGGTATTTCA
CACCGCATA
[95 nt withheld, positions 2880-2974]
T
[46 nt withheld, positions 2976-3021]
C
[141 nt withheld, positions 3023-3163]
CCTTTGACGTTGGAGTCCACGTTCTTT
[37 nt withheld, positions 3191-3227]
ACTCTATCTCGGGCTATTCTTTTGATTTATAAGGGATTTTGCCGATTTCGGTCTATTGGTTAAAAAATGA
GCTGATTTAACAAAAATTTAACGCGAATTTTAACAAAATATTAACGTTTACAATTTTATGGTGCACTCTC
AGTACAATCTGCTCTGATGCCGCATAGTTAAGCCAGCCCCGACACCCGCCAACACCCGCTGACGCGCCCT
GACGGGCTTGTCTGCTCCCGGCATCCGCTTACAGACAAGCTGTGACCGTCTCCGGGAGCTGCATGTGTCA
GAGGTTTTCACCGTCATCACCGAAACGCGCGAGACGAAAGGGCCTCGTGATACGCCTATTTTTATAGGTT
AATGTCATGATAATAATGGTTTCTTAGACGTCAGGTGGCACTTTTCGGGGAAATGTGCGCGGAACCCCTA
TTTGTTTATTTTTCTAAATACATTCAAATATGTATCCGCTCATGAGACAATAACCCTGATAAATGCTTCA
ATAATATTGAAAAAGGAAGAGTATGAGTATTCAACATTTCCGTGTCGCCCTTATTCCCTTTTTTGCGGCA
TTTTGCCTTCCTGTTTTTGCTCACCCAGAAACGCTGGTGAAAGTAAAAGATGCTGAAGATCAGTTGGGTG
CACGAGTGGGTTACATCGAACTGGATCTCAACAGCGGTAAGATCCTTGAGAGTTTTCGCCCCGAAGAACG
TTTTCCAATGATGAGCACTTTTAAAGTTCTGCTATGTGGCGCGGTATTATCCCGTATTGACGCCGGGCAA
GAGCAACTCGGTCGCCGCATACACTATTCTCAGAATGACTTGGTTGAGTACTCACCAGTCACAGAAAAGC
ATCTTACGGATGGCATGACAGTAAGAGAATTATGCAGTGCTGCCATAACCATGAGTGATAACACTGCGGC
CAACTTACTTCTGACAACGATCGGAGGACCGAAGGAGCTAACCGCTTTTTTGCACAACATGGGGGATCAT
GTAACTCGCCTTGATCGTTGGGAACCGGAGCTGAATGAAGCCATACCAAACGACGAGCGTGACACCACGA
TGCCTGTAGCAATGGCAACAACGTTGCGCAAACTATTAACTGGCGAACTACTTACTCTAGCTTCCCGGCA
ACAATTAATAGACTGGATGGAGGCGGATAAAGTTGCAGGACCACTTCTGCGCTCGGCCCTTCCGGCTGGC
TGGTTTATTGCTGATAAATCTGGAGCCGGTGAGCGTGGGTCTCGCGGTATCATTGCAGCACTGGGGCCAG
ATGGTAAGCCCTCCCGTATCGTAGTTATCTACACGACGGGGAGTCAGGCAACTATGGATGAACGAAATAG
ACAGATCGCTGAGATAGGTGCCTCACTGATTAAGCATTGGTAACTGTCAGACCAAGTTTACTCATATATA
CTTTAGATTGATTTAAAACTTCATTTTTAATTTAAAAGGATCTAGGTGAAGATCCTTTTTGATAATCTCA
TGACCAAAATCCCTTAACGTGAGTTTTCGTTCCACTGAGCGTCAGACCCCGTAGAAAAGATCAAAG
